Addgene plasmid #227392: sgTelo
Purpose: Adhesion module, guide RNA recognizes telomeres
Depositing lab: Clifford Brangwynne. Depositing organization: Princeton University. Publication: Condensate interfacial forces reposition DNA loci and probe chromatin viscoelasticity. Strom AR, Kim Y, Zhao H, Chang YC, Orlovsky ND, Kosmrlj A, Storm C, Brangwynne CP. Cell. 2024 Aug 14:S0092-8674(24)00828-6. doi: 10.1016/j.cell.2024.07.034. PubMed 39168125.
Backbone
  Vector backbone: FM5
  Vector type: Lentiviral
Growth in bacteria
  Bacterial resistance: Ampicillin, 100 μg/mL
  Growth temperature: 37°C
  Growth strain: NEB Stable
  Copy number: Unknown
Gene/Insert
  Gene/Insert name: guide RNA targeting telomeres
  gRNA/shRNA sequence: Unspecified
  Species: H. sapiens (human)
  Cloning method: Golden Gate
Terms and licenses: Academic/Nonprofit Terms; Industry Terms: Not Available to Industry
How to cite: sgTelo was a gift from Clifford Brangwynne (Addgene plasmid # 227392 ; http://n2t.net/addgene:227392 ; RRID:Addgene_227392)
