[The description below was written by a language model from this plasmid's Addgene catalogue record and pLannotate feature annotations shown in this document.]
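Description:
sgTelo is a lentiviral guide RNA expression plasmid built on the FM5 backbone, described in its record as the "adhesion module" of a system in which a guide RNA recognizes human telomeric repeats. It is propagated in bacteria through a high-copy ColE1/pUC-type origin and selected with ampicillin via the bla gene. The lentiviral portion has the layout of an HIV-1-derived transfer vector. A CMV enhancer/promoter sits upstream of a truncated 5' LTR to drive production of the genomic RNA in packaging cells. This is followed by the Ψ packaging signal with a gag fragment, the Rev response element for Rev-dependent nuclear export, and the cPPT/CTS. A WPRE that boosts transcript stability and expression lies ahead of the second truncated LTR.

The payload consists of a Streptococcus pyogenes Cas9-type guide scaffold (annotated as a tracrRNA fragment) carrying the telomere-targeting spacer, which was introduced by Golden Gate cloning. The spacer itself is not specified in the record, and no promoter for the guide RNA was annotated, so the element driving its transcription is not stated. Downstream, an EF-1α promoter drives puromycin N-acetyltransferase and TagBFP, allowing transduced cells to be selected with puromycin and identified by blue fluorescence. How the two coding sequences are linked is not annotated. Two loxP sites flank the scaffold-through-TagBFP region, which would in principle allow Cre-mediated recombination of that segment. Given the stated purpose and the associated study of condensate forces acting on DNA loci, the construct is presumably used to deliver a telomere-directed guide into human cells so that a Cas9-based partner, supplied separately, can be anchored at telomeres.
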