Features (pLannotate 1.2.2; 23 found; start..end, strand, type, name):
      1..589     +  rep_origin     ori: high-copy-number ColE1/pMB1/pBR322/pUC origin of replication
    651..831     -  LTR            5' LTR (truncated): truncated 5' long terminal repeat (LTR) from HIV-1
    838..1338    -  CDS            nef (fragment): NEF_HV1LA - Experimental evidence at protein level: Swiss-Prot protein existence level 1. Extracellular Nef protein targets CD4(+) T-lymphocytes for apoptosis by interacting with CXCR4 surface receptors. From Human immunodeficiency virus type 1 group M subtype B (isolate Lai) (HIV-1).
   1340..1359    -  misc_feature   MCS (fragment): pBluescript multiple cloning site
   1360..1948    -  misc_feature   WPRE: woodchuck hepatitis virus posttranscriptional regulatory element
   1948..1971    -  misc_feature   MCS (fragment): pBluescript multiple cloning site
   2004..2037    -  protein_bind   loxP: Cre-mediated recombination occurs in the 8-bp core sequence (GCATACAT). Cre recombinase
   2057..2755    -  CDS            TagBFP: monomeric blue fluorescent protein mammalian codon-optimized
   2831..3427    -  CDS            PuroR: puromycin N-acetyltransferase; pac from Streptomyces alboniger; confers resistance to puromycin
   3439..4610    -  promoter       EF-1α promoter: strong constitutive promoter for human elongation factor EF-1α
   4675..4742    -  misc_RNA       tracrRNA (fragment): trans-activating CRISPR RNA for the Streptococcus pyogenes CRISPR/Cas9 system
   4869..4902    -  protein_bind   loxP: Cre-mediated recombination occurs in the 8-bp core sequence (GCATACAT). Cre recombinase
   5155..5272    -  misc_feature   cPPT/CTS: central polypurine tract and central termination sequence of HIV-1
   5322..5422    -  CDS            Rev (fragment): human immunodeficiency virus 1 (HIV-1) Rev protein; rev; enhances nuclear export of unspliced and incompletely spliced viral mRNAs
   5799..6032    -  misc_feature   RRE: The Rev response element (RRE) of HIV-1 allows for Rev-dependent mRNA export from the nucleus to the cytoplasm.
   6207..6545    -  CDS            HIV-1 gag (fragment): gag protein from human immunodeficiency virus 1; gag
   6529..6654    -  misc_feature   HIV-1 Ψ: packaging signal of human immunodeficiency virus type 1
   6701..6881    -  LTR            5' LTR (truncated): truncated 5' long terminal repeat (LTR) from HIV-1
   6899..7098    -  promoter       CMV promoter: human cytomegalovirus (CMV) immediate early promoter
   7099..7478    -  enhancer       CMV enhancer: human cytomegalovirus immediate early enhancer
   7633..7685    +  misc_feature   bom (fragment): basis of mobility region from pBR322
   7744..7848    +  promoter       AmpR promoter: bla
   7849..8709    +  CDS            AmpR: β-lactamase; bla; confers resistance to ampicillin, carbenicillin, and related antibiotics
>Addgene plasmid #227392 | sgTelo | addgene full sequence | sequence record 450161 | Addgene NGS Result
TTGAGATCCTTTTTTTCTGCGCGTAATCTGCTGCTTGCAAACAAAAAAACCACCGCTACCAGCGGTGGTT
TGTTTGCCGGATCAAGAGCTACCAACTCTTTTTCCGAAGGTAACTGGCTTCAGCAGAGCGCAGATACCAA
ATACTGTTCTTCTAGTGTAGCCGTAGTTAGGCCACCACTTCAAGAACTCTGTAGCACCGCCTACATACCT
CGCTCTGCTAATCCTGTTACCAGTGGCTGCTGCCAGTGGCGATAAGTCGTGTCTTACCGGGTTGGACTCA
AGACGATAGTTACCGGATAAGGCGCAGCGGTCGGGCTGAACGGGGGGTTCGTGCACACAGCCCAGCTTGG
AGCGAACGACCTACACCGAACTGAGATACCTACAGCGTGAGCTATGAGAAAGCGCCACGCTTCCCGAAGG
GAGAAAGGCGGACAGGTATCCGGTAAGCGGCAGGGTCGGAACAGGAGAGCGCACGAGGGAGCTTCCAGGG
GGAAACGCCTGGTATCTTTATAGTCCTGTCGGGTTTCGCCACCTCTGACTTGAGCGTCGATTTTTGTGAT
GCTCGTCAGGGGGGCGGAGCCTATGGAAAAACGCCAGCAACGCGGCCTTTTTACGGTTCCTGGCCTTTTG
CTGGCCTTTTGCTCACATGCTGCTAGAGATTTTCCACACTGACTAAAAGGGTCTGAGGGATCTCTAGTTA
CCAGAGTCACACAACAGACGGGCACACACTACTTGAAGCACTCAAGGCAAGCTTTATTGAGGCTTAAGCA
GTGGGTTCCCTAGTTAGCCAGAGAGCTCCCAGGCTCAGATCTGGTCTAACCAGAGAGACCCAGTACAGTC
CGGATGCAGCTCTCGGGCCATGTGATGAAATGCTAGGCGGCTGTCAAACCTCCACTCTAATACTTCTCTC
TCCGGGTCATCCATCCCATGCAGGCTCACAGGGTGTAACAAGCGGGTGTTCTCTCCTTCATTGGCTTCTT
CTACCTTCTCTTGCTCAACTGGTACTAGCTTGTAGCACCATCCAAAGGTCAGTGGATATCTGATCCCTGG
CCCTGGTGTGTAGTTCTGCCAATCAGGGAAGTAGCCTTGTGTGTGGTAGATCCACAGATCAAGGATATCT
TGTCTTCGTTGGGAGTGAATTAGCCCTTCCAGTCCCCCCTTTTCTTTTAAAAAGTGGCTAAGATCTACAG
CTGCCTTGTAAGTCATTGGTCTTAAAGGTACCTGAGGTGTGACTGGAAAACCCACCTCCTCCTCCTCTTG
TGCTTCTAGCCAGGCACAATCAGCATTGGTAGCTGCTGTATTGCTACTTGTGATTGCTCCATGTTTTTCT
AGGTCTCGATCGAGGTCGACGGTATCGATGCGGGGAGGCGGCCCAAAGGGAGATCCGACTCGTCTGAGGG
CGAAGGCGAAGACGCGGAAGAGGCCGCAGAGCCGGCAGCAGGCCGCGGGAAGGAAGGTCCGCTGGATTGA
GGGCCGAAGGGACGTAGCAGAAGGACGTCCCGCGCAGAATCCAGGTGGCAACACAGGCGAGCAGCCAAGG
AAAGGACGATGATTTCCCCGACAACACCACGGAATTGTCAGTGCCCAACAGCCGAGCCCCTGTCCAGCAG
CGGGCAAGGCAGGCGGCGATGAGTTCCGCCGTGGCAATAGGGAGGGGGAAAGCGAAAGTCCCGGAAAGGA
GCTGACAGGTGGTGGCAATGCCCCAACCAGTGGGGGTTGCGTCAGCAAACACAGTGCACACCACGCCACG
TTGCCTGACAACGGGCCACAACTCCTCATAAAGAGACAGCAACCAGGATTTATACAAGGAGGAGAAAATG
AAAGCCATACGGGAAGCAATAGCATGATACAAAGGCATTAAAGCAGCGTATCCACATAGCGTAAAAGGAG
CAACATAGTTAAGAATACCAGTCAATCTTTCACAAATTTTGTAATCCAGAGGTTGATTATCGATAAGCTT
GATATCGAATTGTACCTAGTGGAACCGGAACCCTTAAACATGTATAACTTCGTATAATGTATGCTATACG
AAGTTATTAGGTCCCTCGACGAATTCTTAATTAAGCTTGTGCCCCAGTTTGCTAGGGAGGTCGCAGTATC
TGGCCACTGCCACCTCGTGCTGCTCGACGTAGGTCTCGTTGTTGGCCTCCTTGATTCTTTCCAGTCTGTA
GTCCACATAGTAGACGCCAGGCATCTTGAGGTTCTTAGCGGGTTTCTTGGATCTATATGTGGTCTTGATG
TTTGCGATCAGATGGCTCCCGCCCACGAGCTTCAGGGCCATGTCGTTTCTGCCTTCCAGGCCGCCGTCAG
CGGGGTACAGCGTCTCGGTGAAGGCCTCCCAGCCGAGTGTTTTCTTCTGCATCACAGGGCCGTTGGATGT
GAAGTTCACCCCTCTGATCTTGACGTTGTAGATGAGGCAGCCGTCCTGGAGGCTGGTGTCCTGGGTAGCG
GTCAGCACGCCCCCGTCTTCGTATGTGGTGACTCTCTCCCATGTGAAGCCCTCAGGGAAGGACTGCTTGA
AGAAGTCGGGGATGCCCTGGGTGTGGTTGATGAAGGTCTTGCTGCCGTAGAGGAAGCTAGTAGCCAGGAT
GTCGAAGGCGAAGGGGAGAGGGCCGCCCTCGACCACCTTGATTCTCATGGTCTGGGTGCCCTCGTAGGGC
TTGCCTTCGCCCTCGGATGTGCACTTGAAGTGATGGTTGTCCACGGTGCCCTCCATGTACAGCTTCATGT
GCATGTTCTCCTTAATCAGCTCGCTGGTGGCGACCGGTGGGCCAGGATTCTCCTCGACGTCACCGCATGT
TAGCAGACTTCCTCTGCCCTCTCCCGATCCGGCACCGGGCTTGCGGGTCATGCACCAGGTGCGCGGTCCT
TCGGGCACCTCGACGTCGGCGGTGACGGTGAAGCCGAGCCGCTCGTAGAAGGGGAGGTTGCGGGGCGCGG
AGGTCTCCAGGAAGGCGGGCACCCCGGCGCGCTCGGCCGCCTCCACTCCGGGGAGCACGACGGCGCTGCC
CAGACCCTTGCCCTGGTGGTCGGGCGAGACGCCGACGGTGGCCAGGAACCACGCGGGCTCCTTGGGCCGG
TGCGGCGCCAGGAGGCCTTCCATCTGTTGCTGCGCGGCCAGCCGGGAACCGCTCAACTCGGCCATGCGCG
GGCCGATCTCGGCGAACACCGCCCCCGCTTCGACGCTCTCCGGCGTGGTCCAGACCGCCACCGCGGCGCC
GTCGTCCGCGACCCACACCTTGCCGATGTCGAGCCCGACGCGCGTGAGGAAGAGTTCTTGCAGCTCGGTG
ACCCGCTCGATGTGGCGGTCCGGGTCGACGGTGTGGCGCGTGGCGGGGTAGTCGGCGAACGCGGCGGCGA
GGGTGCGTACGGCCCGGGGGACGTCGTCGCGGGTGGCGAGGCGCACCGTGGGCTTGTACTCGGTCATGGT
GGGCTAGCTCACGACACCTGAAATGGAAGAAAAAAACTTTGAACCACTGTCTGAGGCTTGAGAATGAACC
AAGATCCAAACTCAAAAAGGGCAAATTCCAAGGAGAATTACATCAAGTGCCAAGCTGGCCTAACTTCAGT
CTCCACCCACTCAGTGTGGGGAAACTCCATCGCATAAAACCCCTCCCCCCAACCTAAAGACGACGTACTC
CAAAAGCGCGAGAACTAATCGAGGTGCCTGGACGGCGCCCGGTACTCCGTGGAGTCACATGAAGCGACGG
CTGAGGACGGAAAGGCCCTTTTCCTTTGTGTGGGTGACTCACCCGCCCGCTCTCCCGAGCGCCGCGTCCT
CCATTTTGAGCTCCCTGCAGCAGGGCCGGGAAGCGGCCATCTTTCCGCTCACGCAACTGGTGCCGACCGG
GCCAGCCTTGCCGCCCAGGGCGGGGCGATACACGGCGGCGCGAGGCCAGGCACCAGAGCAGGCCGGCCAG
CTTGAGACTACCCCCGTCCGATTCTCGGTGGCCGCGCTCGCAGGCCCCGCCTCGCCGAACATGTGCGCTG
GGACGCACGGGCCCCGTCGCCGCCCGCGGCCCCAAAAACCGAAATACCAGTGTGCAGATCTTGGCCCGCA
TTTACAAGACTATCTTGCCAGAAAAAAAGCGTCGCAGCAGGTCATCAAAAATTTTAAATGGCTAGAGACT
TATCGAAAGCAGCGAGACAGGCGCGAAGGTGCCACCAGATTCGCACGCGGCGGCCCCAGCGCCCAGGCCA
GGCCTCAACTCAAGCACGAGGCGAAGGGGCTCCTTAAGCGCAAGGCCTCGAACTCTCCCACCCACTTCCA
ACCCGAAGCTCGGGATCAAGAATCACGTACTGCAGCCAGGTGGAAGTAATTCAAGGCACGCAAGGGCCAT
AACCCGTAAAGAGGCCAGGCCCGCGGGAACCACACACGGCACTTACCTGTGTTCTGGCGGCAAACCCGTT
GCGAAAAAGAACGTTCACGGCGACTACTGCACTTATATACGGTTCTCCCCCACCCTCGGGAAAAAGGCGG
AGCCAGTACACGACATCACTTTCCCAGTTTACCCCGCGCCACCTTCTCTAGGCACCGGTTCAATTGCCGA
CCCCTCCCCCCAACTTCTCGGGGACTGTGGGCGATGTGCGCTCTGCCCACTGACGGGCACATGCATGGCG
GTAATACGGTTATCCACGCGGCCGCCTAATGGATCCTAGTACTCGAGAAAAAAAGCACCGACTCGGTGCC
ACTTTTTCAAGTTGATAACGGACTAGCCTTATTTAAACTTGCTATGCTGTTTCCAGCATAGCTCTTAAAC
TAACCCTAACCCTAACCCTAACCAACAAGGTGGTTCTCCAAGGGATACTTATAGTCTCAAAACACACAAT
TACTTTACAGTTAGGGTGAGTTTCCTTTTGTGCTGTTTATAACTTCGTATAATGTATGCTATACGAAGTT
ATAGAAATCCAAGCCTATCATGTAAAATGTAGCTAGTATTAAAAAGAACAGATTATCTGTCTTTTATCGC
ACATTAAGCCTCTATAGTTACTAGGAAATATTATATGCAAATTAACCGGGGCAGGGGAGTAGCCGAGCTT
CTCCCACAAGTCCGTGCGAGGGGGCCGGCGCGGGCCTAGAGATGGCGCGTCGGATCTCTAGAGCGGGCCC
GGTACTAACCAAACTGGATCTCTGCTGTCCCTGTAATAAACCCGAAAATTTTGAATTTTTGTAATTTGTT
TTTGTAATTCTTTAGTTTGTATGTCTGTTGCTATTATGTCTACTATTCTTTCCCCTGCACTGTACCCCCC
AATCCCCCCTTTTCTTTTAAAATTGTGGATGAATACTGCCATTTGTCTGCAGAATTGGCGCACGCAGTGC
CGATCCGTTCACTAATCGAATGGATCTGTCTCTGTCTCTCTCTCCACCTTCTTCTTCTATTCCTTCGGGC
CTGTCGGGTCCCCTCGGGGTTGGGAGGTGGGTCTGAAACGATAATGGTGAATATCCCTGCCTAACTCTAT
TCACTATAGAAAGTACAGCAAAAACTATTCTTAAACCTACCAAGCCTCCTACTATCATTATGAATAATTT
TATATACCACAGCCAATTTGTTATGTTAAACCAATTCCACAAACTTGCCCATTTATCTAATTCCAATAAT
TCTTGTTCATTCTTTTCTTGCTGGTTTTGCGATTCTTCAATTAAGGAGTGTATTAAGCTTGTGTAATTGT
TAATTTCTCTGTCCCACTCCATCCAGGTCGTGTGATTCCAAATCTGTTCCAGAGATTTATTACTCCAACT
AGCATTCCAAGGCACAGCAGTGGTGCAAATGAGTTTTCCAGAGCAACCCCAAATCCCCAGGAGCTGTTGA
TCCTTTAGGTATCTTTCCACAGCCAGGATTCTTGCCTGGAGCTGCTTGATGCCCCAGACTGTGAGTTGCA
ACAGATGCTGTTGCGCCTCAATAGCCCTCAGCAAATTGTTCTGCTGCTGCACTATACCAGACAATAATTG
TCTGGCCTGTACCGTCAGCGTCATTGACGCTGCGCCCATAGTGCTTCCTGCTGCTCCCAAGAACCCAAGG
AACAAAGCTCCTATTCCCACTGCTCTTTTTTCTCTCTGCACCACTCTTCTCTTTGCCTTGGTGGGTGCTA
CTCCTAATGGTTCAATTTTTACTACTTTATATTTATATAATTCACTTCTCCAATTGTCCCTCATATCTCC
TCCTCCAGGTCTGAAGATCAGCGGCCGGCCGCTTGCTGTGCGGTGGTCTTACTTTTGTTTTGCTCTTCCT
CTATCTTGTCTAAAGCTTCCTTGGTGTCTTTTATCTCTATCCTTTGATGCACACAATAGAGGGTTGCTAC
TGTATTATATAATGATCTAAGTTCTTCTGATCCTGTCTGAAGGGATGGTTGTAGCTGTCCCAGTATTTGT
CTACAGCCTTCTGATGTTTCTAACAGGCCAGGATTAACTGCGAATCGTTCTAGCTCCCTGCTTGCCCATA
CTATATGTTTTAATTTATATTTTTTCTTTCCCCCTGGCCTTAACCGAATTTTTTCCCATCGCGATCTAAT
TCTCCCCCGCTTAATACTGACGCTCTCGCACCCATCTCTCTCCTTCTAGCCTCCGCTAGTCAAAATTTTT
GGCGTACTCACCAGTCGCCGCCCCTCGCCTCTTGCCGTGCGCGCTTCAGCAAGCCGAGTCCTGCGTCGAG
AGAGCTCCTCTGGTTTCCCTTTCGCTTTCAAGTCCCTGTTCGGGCGCCACTGCTAGAGATTTTCCACACT
GACTAAAAGGGTCTGAGGGATCTCTAGTTACCAGAGTCACACAACAGACGGGCACACACTACTTGAAGCA
CTCAAGGCAAGCTTTATTGAGGCTTAAGCAGTGGGTTCCCTAGTTAGCCAGAGAGCTCCCAGGCTCAGAT
CTGGTCTAACCAGAGAGACCCAGTACAGGCAAAACGCGCTGCTTATATAGACCTCCCACCGTACACGCCT
ACCGCCCATTTGCGTCAATGGGGCGGAGTTGTTACGACATTTTGGAAAGTCCCGTTGATTTTGGTGCCAA
AACAAACTCCCATTGACGTCAATGGGGTGGAGACTTGGAAATCCCCGTGAGTCAAACCGCTATCCACGCC
CATTGATGTACTGCCAAAACCGCATCACCATGGTAATAGCGATGACTAATACGTAGATGTACTGCCAAGT
AGGAAAGTCCCATAAGGTCATGTACTGGGCATAATGCCAGGCGGGCCATTTACCGTCATTGACGTCAATA
GGGGGCGTACTTGGCATATGATACACTTGATGTACTGCCAAGTGGGCAGTTTACCGTAAATACTCCACCC
ATTGACGTCAATGGAAAGTCCCTATTGGCGTTACTATGGGAACATACGTCATTATTGACGTCAATGGGCG
GGGGTCGTTGGGCGGTCAGCCAGGCGGGCCATTTACCGTAAGTTATGTAACGCGGAACTCCATATATGGG
CTATGAACTAATGACCCCGTAATTGATTACTATTAATAACTAGTCAATAATCAATGTCAACGCGTATATC
TGGCCCGTACATCGCGAAGCAGCGCAAAACGCCTAACCCTAAGCAGATTCTTCATGCAATTGTCGGTCAA
GCCTTGCCTTGTTGTAGCTTAAATTTTGCTCGCGCACTACTCAGCGACCTCCAACACACAAGCAGGGAGC
AGATACTGGCTTAACTATGCGGCATCAGAGCAGATTGTACTGAGAGTGCACCATAGGGGATCGGGAGATC
TCCCGATCCGTCGACGTCAGGTGGCACTTTTCGGGGAAATGTGCGCGGAACCCCTATTTGTTTATTTTTC
TAAATACATTCAAATATGTATCCGCTCATGAGACAATAACCCTGATAAATGCTTCAATAATATTGAAAAA
GGAAGAGTATGAGTATTCAACATTTCCGTGTCGCCCTTATTCCCTTTTTTGCGGCATTTTGCCTTCCTGT
TTTTGCTCACCCAGAAACGCTGGTGAAAGTAAAAGATGCTGAAGATCAGTTGGGTGCACGAGTGGGTTAC
ATCGAACTGGATCTCAACAGCGGTAAGATCCTTGAGAGTTTTCGCCCCGAAGAACGTTTTCCAATGATGA
GCACTTTTAAAGTTCTGCTATGTGGCGCGGTATTATCCCGTATTGACGCCGGGCAAGAGCAACTCGGTCG
CCGCATACACTATTCTCAGAATGACTTGGTTGAGTACTCACCAGTCACAGAAAAGCATCTTACGGATGGC
ATGACAGTAAGAGAATTATGCAGTGCTGCCATAACCATGAGTGATAACACTGCGGCCAACTTACTTCTGA
CAACGATCGGAGGACCGAAGGAGCTAACCGCTTTTTTGCACAACATGGGGGATCATGTAACTCGCCTTGA
TCGTTGGGAACCGGAGCTGAATGAAGCCATACCAAACGACGAGCGTGACACCACGATGCCTGTAGCAATG
GCAACAACGTTGCGCAAACTATTAACTGGCGAACTACTTACTCTAGCTTCCCGGCAACAATTAATAGACT
GGATGGAGGCGGATAAAGTTGCAGGACCACTTCTGCGCTCGGCCCTTCCGGCTGGCTGGTTTATTGCTGA
TAAATCTGGAGCCGGTGAGCGTGGGTCTCGCGGTATCATTGCAGCACTGGGGCCAGATGGTAAGCCCTCC
CGTATCGTAGTTATCTACACGACGGGGAGTCAGGCAACTATGGATGAACGAAATAGACAGATCGCTGAGA
TAGGTGCCTCACTGATTAAGCATTGGTAACTGTCAGACCAAGTTTACTCATATATACTTTAGATTGATTT
AAAACTTCATTTTTAATTTAAAAGGATCTAGGTGAAGATCCTTTTTGATAATCTCATGACCAAAATCCCT
TAACGTGAGTTTTCGTTCCACTGAGCGTCAGACCCCGTAGAAAAGATCAAAGGATCTTC
